Addgene plasmid #175309: pH6HTC_IGF2BP2a-Halo
Purpose: Production of HaloTag fusion protein
Depositing lab: Claudia Kutter. Depositing organization: Karolinska Institutet. Publication: Large-scale identification of RBP-RNA interactions by RAPseq refines essentials of post-transcriptional gene regulation. Atanasoai I, Papavasileiou S, Preiß N, Kutter C. bioRxiv 2021.11.08.467743 10.1101/2021.11.08.467743.
Backbone
  Vector backbone: pH6HTC_minus_cer-region
  Vector type: Bacterial Expression ; Cell Free Expression
Growth in bacteria
  Bacterial resistance: Ampicillin, 100 μg/mL
  Growth temperature: 37°C
  Growth strain: DH5alpha
  Copy number: High Copy
Gene/Insert
  Gene/Insert name: IGF2BP2
  Species: H. sapiens (human)
  Entrez Gene: IGF2BP2 (a.k.a. IMP-2, IMP2, VICKZ2)
  Tag / fusion protein: HaloTag-6xHis (C terminal on backbone)
  Cloning method: Gibson Cloning
Terms and licenses: Academic/Nonprofit Terms; Industry Terms: Not Available to Industry
Depositor comments: Please visit https://doi.org/10.1101/2021.11.08.467743 for bioRxiv preprint.
How to cite: pH6HTC_IGF2BP2a-Halo was a gift from Claudia Kutter (Addgene plasmid # 175309 ; http://n2t.net/addgene:175309 ; RRID:Addgene_175309)
