[The description below was written by a language model from this plasmid's Addgene catalogue record and pLannotate feature annotations shown in this document.]
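Description:
pH6HTC_IGF2BP2a-Halo is a bacterial and cell-free expression plasmid built on a pH6HTC backbone from which the cer region has been removed. It is a 5,235 nt high-copy plasmid that replicates in E. coli from a ColE1/pUC-type origin and is selected with ampicillin through a β-lactamase (AmpR) gene driven by its own bla promoter.

The payload is the human IGF2BP2 coding sequence (also called IMP2 or VICKZ2), an RNA-binding protein that assembles target transcripts into cytoplasmic mRNP complexes. It was inserted by Gibson cloning downstream of a bacteriophage T7 promoter. The open reading frame continues through a TEV protease recognition site into HaloTag, a modified bacterial dehalogenase that forms covalent bonds with chloroalkane ligands. The catalogue entry describes the C-terminal tag as HaloTag-6xHis, although the His tag is not separately annotated in the feature table. A T7 terminator closes the expression unit. The rrnB T1 and T2 terminators lie upstream of the T7 promoter, where they would be expected to insulate the cassette from read-through transcription. Two small annotations, a partial AmpR promoter and a fragment of the Tn5 transposase gene, appear to be backbone remnants with no stated function.

Because expression depends on T7 RNA polymerase, the construct suits T7-based bacterial hosts or coupled in vitro transcription–translation systems. Its stated purpose is production of the HaloTag fusion protein. HaloTag allows covalent capture on chloroalkane resins, and the TEV site offers a way to release IGF2BP2 from the tag. The associated publication concerns large-scale identification of RNA-binding protein–RNA interactions, consistent with using the immobilised fusion as bait.
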