Features (pLannotate 1.2.2; 12 found; start..end, strand, type, name):
     78..164     +  terminator     rrnB T1 terminator: Escherichia coli rrnB; transcription terminator T1 from the E. coli rrnB gene
    256..283     +  terminator     rrnB T2 terminator: transcription terminator T2 from the E. coli rrnB gene
    302..345     +  promoter       AmpR promoter (fragment): bla
    365..383     +  promoter       T7 promoter: promoter for bacteriophage T7 RNA polymerase
    436..2232    +  CDS            IGF2BP2: IF2B2_HUMAN - Also known as IMP2, VICKZ2. Experimental evidence at protein level: Swiss-Prot protein existence level 1. RNA-binding factor that recruits target transcripts to cytoplasmic protein-RNA complexes (mRNPs). This transcript 'caging' into mRNPs allows mRNA transport and transient storage. It also modulates the rate and location at which target transcripts encounter the translational apparatus and shields them from endonuclease attacks or microRNA-mediated degradation (By similarity). Binds to the 5'-UTR of the insulin-like growth factor 2 (IGF2) mRNAs. Binding is isoform- specific. Bi
   2245..2265    +  CDS            TEV site: tobacco etch virus (TEV) protease recognition and cleavage site
   2281..3164    +  CDS            HaloTag® (fragment): modified bacterial dehalogenase that forms covalent bonds with chloroalkane derivatives
   3208..3255    +  terminator     T7 terminator: transcription terminator for bacteriophage T7 RNA polymerase
   3265..3441    -  CDS            tnpA (fragment): TN5P_ECOLX - Also known as tnp. Experimental evidence at protein level: Swiss-Prot protein existence level 1. Mediates transposition of transposon Tn5 by a 'cut and paste' mechanism. First, the monomeric transposase binds the 19 bp inverted DNA repeats flanking the transposon. Then, dimerization of the DNA- bound transposase creates a synaptic DNA complex. After nicking of the first DNA strand, excision of the transposon proceeds through a series of intermediates. The transposase then mediates the insertion of the transposon at a new site by strand transfer. The activity of the wild- type tran
   3484..3588    +  promoter       AmpR promoter: bla
   3589..4449    +  CDS            AmpR: β-lactamase; bla; confers resistance to ampicillin, carbenicillin, and related antibiotics
   4607..5195    -  rep_origin     ori: high-copy-number ColE1/pMB1/pBR322/pUC origin of replication
>Addgene plasmid #175309 | pH6HTC_IGF2BP2a-Halo | addgene full sequence | sequence record 345072 | Addgene NGS Result
GGAACGAAAACTCACGTTAAGGGCATATGATGGTAGTGTGGGGTCTCCCCATGCGAGAGTAGGGAACTGC
CAGGCATCAAATAAAACGAAAGGCTCAGTCGAAAGACTGGGCCTTTCGTTTTATCTGTTGTTTGTCGGTG
AACGCTCTCCTGAGTAGGACAAATCCGCCGGGAGCGGATTTGAACGTTGCGAAGCAACGGCCCGGAGGGT
GGCGGGCAGGACGCCCGCCATAAACTGCCAGGCATCAAATTAAGCAGAAGGCCATCCTGACGGATGGCCT
TTTTGCGTTTCTACAAACTCTTTTGTTTATTTTTCTAAATACATTCAAATATGTATCCGCTCATGGATCT
CGATCCCGCGAAATTAATACGACTCACTATAGGGTATTTTAACTTTACTAAGGAGCGATCGCTTCCGAAT
TCCTACCGCGGATATATGATGAACAAGCTTTACATCGGGAACCTGAGCCCCGCCGTCACCGCCGACGACC
TCCGGCAGCTCTTTGGGGACAGGAAGCTGCCCCTGGCGGGACAGGTCCTGCTGAAGTCCGGCTACGCCTT
CGTGGACTACCCCGACCAGAACTGGGCCATCCGCGCCATCGAGACCCTCTCGGGTAAAGTGGAATTGCAT
GGGAAAATCATGGAAGTTGATTACTCAGTCTCTAAAAAGCTAAGGAGCAGGAAAATTCAGATTCGAAACA
TCCCTCCTCACCTGCAGTGGGAGGTGTTGGATGGACTTTTGGCTCAATATGGGACAGTGGAGAATGTGGA
ACAAGTCAACACAGACACAGAAACCGCCGTTGTCAACGTCACATATGCAACAAGAGAAGAAGCAAAAATA
GCCATGGAGAAGCTAAGCGGGCATCAGTTTGAGAACTACTCCTTCAAGATTTCCTACATCCCGGATGAAG
AGGTGAGCTCCCCTTCGCCCCCTCAGCGAGCCCAGCGTGGGGACCACTCTTCCCGGGAGCAAGGCCACGC
CCCTGGGGGCACTTCTCAGGCCAGACAGATTGATTTCCCGCTGCGGATCCTGGTCCCCACCCAGTTTGTT
GGTGCCATCATCGGAAAGGAGGGCTTGACCATAAAGAACATCACTAAGCAGACCCAGTCCCGGGTAGATA
TCCATAGAAAAGAGAACTCTGGAGCTGCAGAGAAGCCTGTCACCATCCATGCCACCCCAGAGGGGACTTC
TGAAGCATGCCGCATGATTCTTGAAATCATGCAGAAAGAGGCAGATGAGACCAAACTAGCCGAAGAGATT
CCTCTGAAAATCTTGGCACACAATGGCTTGGTTGGAAGACTGATTGGAAAAGAAGGCAGAAATTTGAAGA
AAATTGAACATGAAACAGGGACCAAGATAACAATCTCATCTTTGCAGGATTTGAGCATATACAACCCGGA
AAGAACCATCACTGTGAAGGGCACAGTTGAGGCCTGTGCCAGTGCTGAGATAGAGATTATGAAGAAGCTG
CGTGAGGCCTTTGAAAATGATATGCTGGCTGTTAACCAACAAGCCAATCTGATCCCAGGGTTGAACCTCA
GCGCACTTGGCATCTTTTCAACAGGACTGTCCGTGCTATCTCCACCAGCAGGGCCCCGCGGAGCTCCCCC
CGCTGCCCCCTACCACCCCTTCACTACCCACTCCGGATACTTCTCCAGCCTGTACCCCCATCACCAGTTT
GGCCCGTTCCCGCATCATCACTCTTATCCAGAGCAGGAGATTGTGAATCTCTTCATCCCAACCCAGGCTG
TGGGCGCCATCATCGGGAAGAAGGGGGCACACATCAAACAGCTGGCGAGATTCGCCGGAGCCTCTATCAA
GATTGCCCCTGCGGAAGGCCCAGACGTCAGCGAAAGGATGGTCATCATCACCGGGCCACCGGAAGCCCAG
TTCAAGGCCCAGGGACGGATCTTTGGGAAACTGAAAGAGGAAAACTTCTTTAACCCCAAAGAAGAAGTGA
AGCTGGAAGCGCATATCAGAGTGCCCTCTTCCACAGCTGGCCGGGTGATTGGCAAAGGTGGCAAGACCGT
GAACGAACTGCAGAACTTAACCAGTGCAGAAGTCATCGTGCCTCGTGACCAAACGCCAGATGAAAATGAG
GAAGTGATCGTCAGAATTATCGGGCACTTCTTTGCTAGCCAGACTGCACAGCGCAAGATCAGGGAAATTG
TACAACAGGTGAAGCAGCAGGAGCAGAAATACCCTCAGGGAGTCGCCTCACAGCGCAGCAAGGGGCCAAC
CACTGAGGATCTGTACTTTCAGAGCGATAACGATGGATCCGAAATCGGTACTGGCTTTCCATTCGACCCC
CATTATGTGGAAGTCCTGGGCGAGCGCATGCACTACGTCGATGTTGGTCCGCGCGATGGCACCCCTGTGC
TGTTCCTGCACGGTAACCCGACCTCCTCCTACGTGTGGCGCAACATCATCCCGCATGTTGCACCGACCCA
TCGCTGCATTGCTCCAGACCTGATCGGTATGGGCAAATCCGACAAACCAGACCTGGGTTATTTCTTCGAC
GACCACGTCCGCTTCATGGATGCCTTCATCGAAGCCCTGGGTCTGGAAGAGGTCGTCCTGGTCATTCACG
ACTGGGGCTCCGCTCTGGGTTTCCACTGGGCCAAGCGCAATCCAGAGCGCGTCAAAGGTATTGCATTTAT
GGAGTTCATCCGCCCTATCCCGACCTGGGACGAATGGCCAGAATTTGCCCGCGAGACCTTCCAGGCCTTC
CGCACCACCGACGTCGGCCGCAAGCTGATCATCGATCAGAACGTTTTTATCGAGGGTACGCTGCCGATGG
GTGTCGTCCGCCCGCTGACTGAAGTCGAGATGGACCATTACCGCGAGCCGTTCCTGAATCCTGTTGACCG
CGAGCCACTGTGGCGCTTCCCAAACGAGCTGCCAATCGCCGGTGAGCCAGCGAACATCGTCGCGCTGGTC
GAAGAATACATGGACTGGCTGCACCAGTCCCCTGTCCCGAAGCTGCTGTTCTGGGGCACCCCAGGCGTTC
TGATCCCACCGGCCGAAGCCGCTCGCCTGGCCAAAAGCCTGCCTAACTGCAAGGCTGTGGACATCGGCCC
GGGTCTGAATCTGCTGCAAGAAGACAACCCGGACCTGATCGGCAGCGAGATCGCGCGCTGGCTGTCTACT
CTGGAGATTTCCGGTCATCATCACCATCACCACTAATAGTCAACCGCTGAGCAATAACTAGCATAACCCC
TTGGGGCCTCTAAACGGGTCTTGAGGGGTTTTTTGCTGAAAGGAGGAACTATATCCGGTTCGCTTGCTGT
CCATAAAACCGCCCAGTCTAGCTATCGCCATGTAAGCCCACTGCAAGCTACCTGCTTTCTCTTTGCGCTT
GCGTTTTCCCTTGTCCAGATAGCCCAGTAGCTGACATTCATCCGGGGTCAGCACCGTTTCTGCGGACTGG
CTTTCTACGTAATGGTTTCTTAGACGTCAGGTGGCACTTTTCGGGGAAATGTGCGCGGAACCCCTATTTG
TTTATTTTTCTAAATACATTCAAATATGTATCCGCTCATGAGACAATAACCCTGATAAATGCTTCAATAA
TATTGAAAAAGGAAGAGTATGAGTATTCAACATTTCCGTGTCGCCCTTATTCCCTTTTTTGCGGCATTTT
GCCTTCCTGTTTTTGCTCACCCAGAAACGCTGGTGAAAGTAAAAGATGCTGAAGATCAGTTGGGTGCACG
AGTGGGTTACATCGAACTGGATCTCAACAGCGGTAAGATCCTTGAGAGTTTTCGCCCCGAAGAACGTTTT
CCAATGATGAGCACTTTCAAAGTTCTGCTATGTGGCGCGGTATTATCCCGTATTGACGCCGGGCAAGAGC
AACTCGGTCGCCGCATACACTATTCTCAGAATGACTTGGTTGAGTACTCACCAGTCACAGAAAAGCATCT
TACGGATGGCATGACAGTAAGAGAATTATGCAGTGCTGCCATAACCATGAGTGATAACACTGCGGCCAAC
TTACTTCTGACAACTATCGGAGGACCGAAGGAGCTAACCGCTTTTTTGCACAACATGGGGGATCATGTAA
CTCGCCTTGATCGTTGGGAACCGGAGCTGAATGAAGCCATACCAAACGACGAGCGTGACACCACGATGCC
TGTAGCAATGGCAACAACGTTGCGCAAACTATTAACTGGCGAACTACTTACTCTAGCTTCCCGGCAACAA
TTAATAGACTGGATGGAGGCGGATAAAGTTGCAGGACCACTTCTGCGCTCGGCCCTTCCGGCTGGCTGGT
TTATTGCTGATAAATCTGGAGCCGGTGAGCGTGGGTCTCGCGGTATCATTGCAGCACTGGGGCCAGATGG
TAAGCCCTCCCGTATCGTAGTTATCTACACGACGGGGAGTCAGGCAACTATGGATGAACGAAATAGACAG
ATCGCTGAGATAGGTGCCTCACTGATTAAGCATTGGTAATTCGAAATGACCGACCAAGCGACGCCCAACC
GGTATCAGCTCACTCAAAGGCGGTAATACGGTTATCCACAGAATCAGGGGATAACGCAGGAAAGAACATG
TGAGCAAAAGGCCAGCAAAAGGCCAGGAACCGTAAAAAGGCCGCGTTGCTGGCGTTTTTCCATAGGCTCC
GCCCCCCTGACGAGCATCACAAAAATCGACGCTCAAGTCAGAGGTGGCGAAACCCGACAGGACTATAAAG
ATACCAGGCGTTTCCCCCTGGAAGCTCCCTCGTGCGCTCTCCTGTTCCGACCCTGCCGCTTACCGGATAC
CTGTCCGCCTTTCTCCCTTCGGGAAGCGTGGCGCTTTCTCATAGCTCACGCTGTAGGTATCTCAGTTCGG
TGTAGGTCGTTCGCTCCAAGCTGGGCTGTGTGCACGAACCCCCCGTTCAGCCCGACCGCTGCGCCTTATC
CGGTAACTATCGTCTTGAGTCCAACCCGGTAAGACACGACTTATCGCCACTGGCAGCAGCCACTGGTAAC
AGGATTAGCAGAGCGAGGTATGTAGGCGGTGCTACAGAGTTCTTGAAGTGGTGGCCTAACTACGGCTACA
CTAGAAGGACAGTATTTGGTATCTGCGCTCTGCTGAAGCCAGTTACCTTCGGAAAAAGAGTTGGTAGCTC
TTGATCCGGCAAACAAACCACCGCTGGTAGCGGTGGTTTTTTTGTTTGCAAGCAGCAGATTACGCGCAGA
AAAAAAGGATTTCAAGAAGATCCTTTGATCTTTTCTACGGGGTCTGACGCTCAGT
